>Addgene plasmid #56455 | mEGFP-ER-5a | addgene full sequence | sequence record 257381 | Addgene NGS Result
TCAATTACGGGGTCATTAGTTCATAGCCCATATATGGAGTTCCGCGTTACATAACTTACGGTAAATGGCC
CGCCTGGCTGACCGCCCAACGACCCCCGCCCATTGACGTCAATAATGACGTATGTTCCCATAGTAACGCC
AATAGGGACTTTCCATTGACGTCAATGGGTGGAGTATTTACGGTAAACTGCCCACTTGGCAGTACATCAA
GTGTATCATATGCCAAGTACGCCCCCTATTGACGTCAATGACGGTAAATGGCCCGCCTGGCATTATGCCC
AGTACATGACCTTATGGGACTTTCCTACTTGGCAGTACATCTACGTATTAGTCATCGCTATTACCATGGT
GATGCGGTTTTGGCAGTACATCAATGGGCGTGGATAGCGGTTTGACTCACGGGGATTTCCAAGTCTCCAC
CCCATTGACGTCAATGGGAGTTTGTTTTGGCACCAAAATCAACGGGACTTTCCAAAATGTCGTAACAACT
CCGCCCCATTGACGCAAATGGGCGGTAGGCGTGTACGGTGGGAGGTCTATATAAGCAGAGCTGGTTTAGT
GAACCGTCAGATCCGCTAGCGCCACCATGCTGCTATCCGTGCCGTTGCTGCTCGGCCTCCTCGGCCTGGC
CGTCGCCGCACCGGTCGCCACCATGGTGAGCAAGGGCGAGGAGCTGTTCACCGGGGTGGTGCCCATCCTG
GTCGAGCTGGACGGCGACGTAAACGGCCACAAGTTCAGCGTGTCCGGCGAGGGCGAGGGCGATGCCACCT
ACGGCAAGCTGACCCTGAAGTTCATCTGCACCACCGGCAAGCTGCCCGTGCCCTGGCCCACCCTCGTGAC
CACCCTGACCTACGGCGTGCAGTGCTTCAGCCGCTACCCCGACCACATGAAGCAGCACGACTTCTTCAAG
TCCGCCATGCCCGAAGGCTACGTCCAGGAGCGCACCATCTTCTTCAAGGACGACGGCAACTACAAGACCC
GCGCCGAGGTGAAGTTCGAGGGCGACACCCTGGTGAACCGCATCGAGCTGAAGGGCATCGACTTCAAGGA
GGACGGCAACATCCTGGGGCACAAGCTGGAGTACAACTACAACAGCCACAACGTCTATATCATGGCCGAC
AAGCAGAAGAACGGCATCAAGGTGAACTTCAAGATCCGCCACAACATCGAGGACGGCAGCGTGCAGCTCG
CCGACCACTACCAGCAGAACACCCCCATCGGCGACGGCCCCGTGCTGCTGCCCGACAACCACTACCTGAG
CACCCAGTCCAAGCTGAGCAAAGACCCCAACGAGAAGCGCGATCACATGGTCCTGCTGGAGTTCGTGACC
GCCGCCGGGATCACTCTCGGCATGGACGAGCTGTACAAGTCCGGAAAGGACGAGCTGTAAGAATTCTGCA
GTCGACGGTACCGCGGGCCCGGGATCCACCGGATCTAGATAACTGATCATAATCAGCCATACCACATTTG
TAGAGGTTTTACTTGCTTTAAAAAACCTCCCACACCTCCCCCTGAACCTGAAACATAAAATGAATGCAAT
TGTTGTTGTTAACTTGTTTATTGCAGCTTATAATGGTTACAAATAAAGCAATAGCATCACAAATTTCACA
AATAAAGCATTTTTTTCACTGCATTCTAGTTGTGGTTTGTCCAAACTCATCAATGTATCTTAACGCGTAA
ATTGTAAGCGTTAATATTTTGTTAAAATTCGCGTTAAATTTTTGTTAAATCAGCTCATTTTTTAACCAAT
AGGCCGAAATCGGCAAAATCCCTTATAAATCAAAAGAATAGACCGAGATAGGGT
[37 nt withheld, positions 1805-1841]
AAAGAACGTGGACTCCAACGTCAAAGG
[49 nt withheld, positions 1869-1917]
T
[91 nt withheld, positions 1919-2009]
G
[124 nt withheld, positions 2011-2134]
CAGGTGGCACTTTTCGGGGAAATGTGCGCGGAACCCCTATTTGTTTATTTTTCTAAATACATTCAAATAT
GTATCCGCTCATGAGACAATAACCCTGATAAATGCTTCAATAATATTGAAAAAGGAAGAGTCCTGAGGCG
GAAAGAACCAGCTGTGGAATGTGTGTCAGTTAGGGTGTGGAAAGTCCCCAGGCTCCCCAGCAGGCAGAAG
TATGCAAAGCATGCATCTCAATTAGTCAGCAACCAGGTGTGGAAAGTCCCCAGGCTCCCCAGCAGGCAGA
AGTATGCAAAGCATGCATCTCAATTAGTCAGCAACCATAGTCCCGCCCCTAACTCCGCCCATCCCGCCCC
TAACTCCGCCCAGTTCCGCCCATTCTCCGCCCCATGGCTGACTAATTTTTTTTATTTATGCAGAGGCCGA
GGCCGCCTCGGCCTCTGAGCTATTCCAGAAGTAGTGAGGAGGCTTTTTTGGAGGCCTAGGCTTTTGCAAA
GATCGATCAAGAGACAGGATGAGGATCGTTTCGCATGATTGAACAAGATGGATTGCACGCAGGTTCTCCG
GCCGCTTGGGTGGAGAGGCTATTCGGCTATGACTGGGCACAACAGACAATCGGCTGCTCTGATGCCGCCG
TGTTCCGGCTGTCAGCGCAGGGGCGCCCGGTTCTTTTTGTCAAGACCGACCTGTCCGGTGCCCTGAATGA
ACTGCAAGACGAGGCAGCGCGGCTATCGTGGCTGGCCACGACGGGCGTTCCTTGCGCAGCTGTGCTCGAC
GTTGTCACTGAAGCGGGAAGGGACTGGCTGCTATTGGGCGAAGTGCCGGGGCAGGATCTCCTGTCATCTC
ACCTTGCTCCTGCCGAGAAAGTATCCATCATGGCTGATGCAATGCGGCGGCTGCATACGCTTGATCCGGC
TACCTGCCCATTCGACCACCAAGCGAAACATCGCATCGAGCGAGCACGTACTCGGATGGAAGCCGGTCTT
GTCGATCAGGATGATCTGGACGAAGAGCATCAGGGGCTCGCGCCAGCCGAACTGTTCGCCAGGCTCAAGG
CGAGCATGCCCGACGGCGAGGATCTCGTCGTGACCCATGGCGATGCCTGCTTGCCGAATATCATGGTGGA
AAATGGCCGCTTTTCTGGATTCATCGACTGTGGCCGGCTGGGTGTGGCGGACCGCTATCAGGACATAGCG
TTGGCTACCCGTGATATTGCTGAAGAGCTTGGCGGCGAATGGGCTGACCGCTTCCTCGTGCTTTACGGTA
TCGCCGCTCCCGATTCGCAGCGCATCGCCTTCTATCGCCTTCTTGACGAGTTCTTCTGAGCGGGACTCTG
GGGTTCGAAATGACCGACCAAGCGACGCCCAACCTGCCATCACGAGATTTCGATTCCACCGCCGCCTTCT
ATGAAAGGTTGGGCTTCGGAATCGTTTTCCGGGACGCCGGCTGGATGATCCTCCAGCGCGGGGATCTCAT
GCTGGAGTTCTTCGCCCACCCTAGGGGGAGGCTAACTGAAACACGGAAGGAGACAATACCGGAAGGAACC
CGCGCTATGACGGCAATAAAAAGACAGAATAAAACGCACGGTGTTGGGTCGTTTGTTCATAAACGCGGGG
TTCGGTCCCAGGGCTGGCACTCTGTCGATACCCCACCGAGACCCCATTGGGGCCAATACGCCCGCGTTTC
TTCCTTTTCCCCACCCCACCCCCCAAGTTCGGGTGAAGGCCCAGGGCTCGCAGCCAACGTCGGGGCGGCA
GGCCCTGCCATAGCCTCAGGTTACTCATATATACTTTAGATTGATTTAAAACTTCATTTTTAATTTAAAA
GGATCTAGGTGAAGATCCTTTTTGATAATCTCATGACCAAAATCCCTTAACGTGAGTTTTCGTTCCACTG
AGCGTCAGACCCCGTAGAAAAGATCAAAGGATCTTCTTGAGATCCTTTTTTTCTGCGCGTAATCTGCTGC
TTGCAAACAAAAAAACCACCGCTACCAGCGGTGGTTTGTTTGCCGGATCAAGAGCTACCAACTCTTTTTC
CGAAGGTAACTGGCTTCAGCAGAGCGCAGATACCAAATACTGTTCTTCTAGTGTAGCCGTAGTTAGGCCA
CCACTTCAAGAACTCTGTAGCACCGCCTACATACCTCGCTCTGCTAATCCTGTTACCAGTGGCTGCTGCC
AGTGGCGATAAGTCGTGTCTTACCGGGTTGGACTCAAGACGATAGTTACCGGATAAGGCGCAGCGGTCGG
GCTGAACGGGGGGTTCGTGCACACAGCCCAGCTTGGAGCGAACGACCTACACCGAACTGAGATACCTACA
GCGTGAGCTATGAGAAAGCGCCACGCTTCCCGAAGGGAGAAAGGCGGACAGGTATCCGGTAAGCGGCAGG
GTCGGAACAGGAGAGCGCACGAGGGAGCTTCCAGGGGGAAACGCCTGGTATCTTTATAGTCCTGTCGGGT
TTCGCCACCTCTGACTTGAGCGTCGATTTTTGTGATGCTCGTCAGGGGGGCGGAGCCTATGGAAAAACGC
CAGCAACGCGGCCTTTTTACGGTTCCTGGCCTTTTGCTGGCCTTTTGCTCACATGTTCTTTCCTGCGTTA
TCCCCTGATTCTGTGGATAACCGTATTACCGCCATGCATTAGTTATTAATAGTAA
Features (pLannotate 1.2.2; 14 found; start..end, strand, type, name):
     45..348     +  enhancer       CMV enhancer: human cytomegalovirus immediate early enhancer
    349..552     +  promoter       CMV promoter: human cytomegalovirus (CMV) immediate early promoter
    653..1369    +  CDS            mEGFP: mEGFP is a basic (constitutively fluorescent) green fluorescent protein published in 2002, derived from Aequorea victoria. It has moderate acid sensitivity.
   1391..1427    +  misc_feature   MCS (fragment): multiple cloning site
   1444..1528    +  CDS            large T antigen (fragment): large T antigen from SV40 (simian virus 40)
   1551..1672    +  polyA_signal   SV40 poly(A) signal: SV40 polyadenylation signal
   1706..2134    -  rep_origin     f1 ori (sequence partly withheld): f1 bacteriophage origin of replication; arrow indicates direction of (+) strand synthesis
   2161..2265    +  promoter       AmpR promoter: bla
   2267..2624    +  promoter       SV40 promoter: SV40 enhancer and early promoter
   2659..3453    +  CDS            NeoR/KanR: aminoglycoside phosphotransferase from Tn5; aph(3')-II (or nptII); confers resistance to neomycin, kanamycin, and G418 (Geneticin®)
   3474..3626    +  CDS            ble (fragment): BLE_KLEPN - Experimental evidence at protein level: Swiss-Prot protein existence level 1. Binding protein with a strong affinity to the bleomycin family of antibiotics. Binds to CL990; an antimitotic-antibiotic compound. From Klebsiella pneumoniae.
   3685..3732    +  polyA_signal   HSV TK poly(A) signal: herpes simplex virus thymidine kinase polyadenylation signal (Cole and Stacy, 1985)
   3823..3839    -  polyA_signal   bGH poly(A) signal (fragment): bovine growth hormone polyadenylation signal
   4061..4649    +  rep_origin     ori: high-copy-number ColE1/pMB1/pBR322/pUC origin of replication
