[The description below was written by a language model from this plasmid's Addgene catalogue record and pLannotate feature annotations shown in this document.]
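Description:
mEGFP-ER-5a is a mammalian expression plasmid that produces a monomeric enhanced GFP targeted to the endoplasmic reticulum, for use as a fluorescent organelle marker (excitation 488 nm, emission 507 nm). It is built on an mEGFP backbone with the layout of a typical Clontech-style fluorescent protein vector. The sequenced record is 4,779 nt. A high-copy ColE1/pUC origin supports propagation in E. coli, and an f1 origin is also present. A single NeoR/KanR (aph(3')-II) gene is driven by tandem bacterial (AmpR/bla) and SV40 early promoters and terminated by the HSV TK poly(A) signal. It provides kanamycin selection in bacteria and G418 selection in mammalian cells. The short ble, bGH poly(A) and large T antigen matches in the annotation are fragments, not functional elements.

The expression cassette consists of the CMV immediate-early enhancer and promoter, the mEGFP coding sequence, a remnant multiple cloning site and the SV40 poly(A) signal. The catalogue describes the insert as a human ER signal peptide linked to the CALR (calreticulin) gene entry, combined with a KDEL retention motif. The signal peptide would direct the nascent protein into the ER lumen, and a C-terminal KDEL causes retrieval from the Golgi and so keeps the reporter in the ER. The depositor text reads "Calmodulin + KDEL", which conflicts with the calreticulin gene and accession listed. The feature table does not annotate either targeting element. There is about 100 nt of unannotated sequence between the promoter and mEGFP, and a short stretch after mEGFP, where these elements presumably lie, but their exact positions are not recorded.
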