Addgene plasmid #56455: mEGFP-ER-5a
Purpose: Localization: Endoplasmic Reticulum, Excitation: 488, Emission: 507
Depositing lab: Michael Davidson. Depositing organization: Florida State University, Tallahassee.
Backbone
  Vector backbone: mEGFP
  Backbone size w/o insert (bp): 4750
  Vector type: Mammalian Expression
  Selectable markers: Neomycin (select with G418)
Growth in bacteria
  Bacterial resistance: Kanamycin, 50 μg/mL
  Growth temperature: 37°C
  Growth strain: DH5alpha
  Copy number: High Copy
Gene/Insert
  Gene/Insert name: ER 5a (alt names: Calmodulin + KDEL; NM_004343.3)
  Species: H. sapiens (human)
  Mutation: ER Signal Peptide
  Entrez Gene: CALR (a.k.a. CALR1, CRT, HEL-S-99n, RO, SSA, cC1qR)
  Promoter: CMV
  Tag / fusion protein: mEGFP (C terminal on backbone)
  Cloning method: Unknown
  Sequencing primers: 5′ CMV-F; 3′ SV40pA-R
Terms and licenses: Academic/Nonprofit Terms; Industry Terms
Depositor comments: Calmodulin + KDEL. Excitation = 488; Emission = 507
How to cite: mEGFP-ER-5a was a gift from Michael Davidson (Addgene plasmid # 56455 ; http://n2t.net/addgene:56455 ; RRID:Addgene_56455)
