>Addgene plasmid #56455 | mEGFP-ER-5a | depositor partial sequence | sequence record 87348 | insert sequence
GACGTCAGATCCGCTAGCGCCACCATGCTGCTATCCGTGCCGTTGCTGCTCGGCCTCCTCGGCCTGGCCG
TCGCCGCACCGGTCGCCACCATGGTGAGCAAGGGCGAGGAGCTGTTCACCGGGGTGGTGCCCATCCTGGT
CGAGCTGGACGGCGACGTAAACGGCCACAAGTTCAGCGTGTCCGGCGAGGGCGAGGGCGATGCCACCTAC
GGCAAGCTGACCCTGAAGTTCATCTGCACCACCGGCAAGCTGCCCGTGCCCTGGCCCACCCTCGTGACCA
CCCTGACCTACGGCGTGCAGTGCTTCAGCCGCTACCCCGACCACATGAAGCAGCACGACTTCTTCAAGTC
CGCCATGCCCGAAGGCTACGTCCAGGAGCGCACCATCTTCTTCAAGGACGACGGCAACTACAAGACCCGC
GCCGAGGTGAAGTTCGAGGGCGACACCCTGGTGAACCGCATCGAGCTGAAGGGCATCGACTTCAAGGAGG
ACGGCAACATCCTGGGGCACAAGCTGGAGTACAACTACAACAGCCACAACGTCTATATCATGGCCGACAA
GCAGAAGAACGGCATCAAGGTGAACTTCAAGATCCGCCACAACATCGAGGACGGCAGCGTGCAGCTCGCC
GACCACTACCAGCAGAACACCCCCATCGGCGACGGCCCCGTGCTGCTGCCCGACAACCACTACCTGAGCA
CCCAGTCCAAGCTGAGCAAAGACCCCAACGAGAAGCGCGATCACATGGTCCTGCTGGAGTTCGTGACCGC
CGCCGGGATCACTCTCGGCATGGACGAGCTGTACAAGTCCGGAAAGGACGAGCTGTAAGAATTCTGCAGT
CGACGGTACCGCGGGCCCGGGATCCACCGGATCTAGATAACTGATCATAATCAGCCATACCACATT
