>Addgene plasmid #56455 | mEGFP-ER-5a | addgene partial sequence | sequence record 106708 | CMV-F 5'-CGCAAATGGGCGGTAGGCGTG-3'
AGCAGACTGGTTTAGTGAACCGTCAGATCCGCTAGCGCCACCATGCTGCTATCCGTGCCGTTGCTGCTCG
GCCTCCTCGGCCTGGCCGTCGCCGCACCGGTCGCCACCATGGTGAGCAAGGGCGAGGAGCTGTTCACCGG
GGTGGTGCCCATCCTGGTCGAGCTGGACGGCGACGTAAACGGCCACAAGTTCAGCGTGTCCGGCGAGGGC
GAGGGCGATGCCACCTACGGCAAGCTGACCCTGAAGTTCATCTGCACCACCGGCAAGCTGCCCGTGCCCT
GGCCCACCCTCGTGACCACCCTGACCTACGGCGTGCAGTGCTTCAGCCGCTACCCCGACCACATGAAGCA
GCACGACTTCTTCAAGTCCGCCATGCCCGAAGGCTACGTCCAGGAGCGCACCATCTTCTTCAAGGACGAC
GGCAACTACAAGACCCGCGCCGAGGTGAAGTTCGAGGGCGACACCCTGGTGAACCGCATCGAGCTGAAGG
GCATCGACTTCAAGGAGGACGGCAACATCCTGGGGCACAAGCTGGAGTACAACTACAACAGCCACAACGT
CTATATCATGGCCGACAAGCAGAAGAACGGCATCAAGGTGAACTTCAAGATCCGCCACAACATCGAGGAC
GGCAGCGTGCAGCTCGCCGACCACTACCAGCAGAACACCCCCATCGGCGACGGCCCCGTGCTGCTGCCCG
ACAACCACTACCTGAGCACCCAGTCCAAGCTGAGCAAAGACCCCAACGAGAAGCGCGATCACATGGTCCT
GCTGGAGTTCGTGACCGCCGCCGGGATCACTCTCGGCATGGACGAGCTGTACAAGTCCGGAAAGGACGAG
CTGTAAGAATTCTGCAGTCGACGGTACCGCGGGCCCGGGATCCACCGGATCTAGATAACTGATCATAATC
AGCCATACCACATTTGTAGAGGTTTTACTTGC
